LOCUS       Exported 8309 bp ds-DNA circular SYN 12-MAY-2021
DEFINITION  Photoactivatable transcription system. Lentiviral expression of
            sgRNA1 to target GAL4UAS-luciferase. Also contains a
            CMV-puro-t2A-mCherry expression cassette.
ACCESSION   .
VERSION     .
KEYWORDS    sgRNA1_GAL4UAS-Luciferase reporter
SOURCE      synthetic DNA construct
  ORGANISM  synthetic DNA construct
REFERENCE   1 (bases 1 to 8309)
  AUTHORS   Nihongaki Y, Yamamoto S, Kawano F, Suzuki H, Sato M
  TITLE     CRISPR-Cas9-based Photoactivatable Transcription System.
  JOURNAL   Chem Biol. 2015 Feb 19;22(2):169-74. doi:
            10.1016/j.chembiol.2014.12.011. Epub 2015 Jan 22.
  PUBMED    25619936
REFERENCE   2 (bases 1 to 8309)
  AUTHORS   .
  TITLE     Direct Submission
  JOURNAL   Exported May 12, 2021 from SnapGene Server 1.1.58
            http://www.snapgene.com
FEATURES             Location/Qualifiers
     source          1..8309
                     /organism="synthetic DNA construct"
                     /mol_type="other DNA"
     protein_bind    209..242
                     /label=loxP
                     /bound_moiety="Cre recombinase"
                     /note="Cre-mediated recombination occurs in the 8-bp core
                     sequence (GCATACAT)."
     primer_bind     246..266
                     /label=mU6-F
                     /note="Mouse U6 promoter, forward primer"
     misc_RNA        350..425
                     /label=gRNA scaffold
                     /note="guide RNA scaffold for the Streptococcus pyogenes
                     CRISPR/Cas9 system"
     enhancer        550..853
                     /label=CMV enhancer
                     /note="human cytomegalovirus immediate early enhancer"
     promoter        854..1057
                     /label=CMV promoter
                     /note="human cytomegalovirus (CMV) immediate early
                     promoter"
     CDS             1091..1687
                     /codon_start=1
                     /gene="pac from Streptomyces alboniger"
                     /product="puromycin N-acetyltransferase"
                     /label=PuroR
                     /note="confers resistance to puromycin"
                     /translation="MTEYKPTVRLATRDDVPRAVRTLAAAFADYPATRHTVDPDRHIER
                     VTELQELFLTRVGLDIGKVWVADDGAAVAVWTTPESVEAGAVFAEIGPRMAELSGSRLA
                     AQQQMEGLLAPHRPKEPAWFLATVGVSPDHQGKGLGSAVVLPGVEAAERAGVPAFLETS
                     APRNLPFYERLGFTVTADVEVPEGPRTWCMTRKPGA"
     primer_bind     complement(1091..1110)
                     /label=Puro-R
                     /note="Puromycin resistance gene, reverse primer. Also
                     called puro-variant-R"
     primer_bind     1587..1607
                     /label=Puro-F
                     /note="Puromycin resistance gene, forward primer"
     CDS             1697..1750
                     /codon_start=1
                     /product="2A peptide from Thosea asigna virus capsid
                     protein"
                     /label=T2A
                     /note="Eukaryotic ribosomes fail to insert a peptide bond
                     between the Gly and Pro residues, yielding separate
                     polypeptides."
                     /translation="EGRGSLLTCGDVEENPGP"
     regulatory      1757..1766
                     /regulatory_class="other"
                     /note="vertebrate consensus sequence for strong initiation
                     of translation (Kozak, 1987)"
     CDS             1763..2473
                     /codon_start=1
                     /product="monomeric derivative of DsRed fluorescent protein
                     (Shaner et al., 2004)"
                     /label=mCherry
                     /note="mammalian codon-optimized"
                     /translation="MVSKGEEDNMAIIKEFMRFKVHMEGSVNGHEFEIEGEGEGRPYEG
                     TQTAKLKVTKGGPLPFAWDILSPQFMYGSKAYVKHPADIPDYLKLSFPEGFKWERVMNF
                     EDGGVVTVTQDSSLQDGEFIYKVKLRGTNFPSDGPVMQKKTMGWEASSERMYPEDGALK
                     GEIKQRLKLKDGGHYDAEVKTTYKAKKPVQLPGAYNVNIKLDITSHNEDYTIVEQYERA
                     EGRHSTGGMDELYK"
     primer_bind     complement(1908..1926)
                     /label=mCherry-R
                     /note="mCherry, reverse primer"
     primer_bind     2176..2195
                     /label=mCherry-F
                     /note="mCherry, forward primer"
     protein_bind    2493..2526
                     /label=loxP
                     /bound_moiety="Cre recombinase"
                     /note="Cre-mediated recombination occurs in the 8-bp core
                     sequence (GCATACAT)."
     misc_feature    2582..3170
                     /label=WPRE
                     /note="woodchuck hepatitis virus posttranscriptional
                     regulatory element"
     primer_bind     complement(2635..2655)
                     /label=WPRE-R
                     /note="WPRE, reverse primer"
     CDS             complement(3053..3064)
                     /codon_start=1
                     /product="Factor Xa recognition and cleavage site"
                     /label=Factor Xa site
                     /translation="IEGR"
     primer_bind     complement(3173..3189)
                     /label=KS primer
                     /note="common sequencing primer, one of multiple similar
                     variants"
     primer_bind     complement(3174..3190)
                     /label=pBluescriptKS
                     /note="For pBluescript vector"
     LTR             3699..3879
                     /label=5' LTR (truncated)
                     /note="truncated 5' long terminal repeat (LTR) from HIV-1"
     rep_origin      complement(3941..4529)
                     /direction=LEFT
                     /label=ori
                     /note="high-copy-number ColE1/pMB1/pBR322/pUC origin of
                     replication"
     primer_bind     complement(4021..4040)
                     /label=pBR322ori-F
                     /note="pBR322 origin, forward primer"
     CDS             complement(4700..5560)
                     /codon_start=1
                     /gene="bla"
                     /product="beta-lactamase"
                     /label=AmpR
                     /note="confers resistance to ampicillin, carbenicillin, and
                     related antibiotics"
                     /translation="MSIQHFRVALIPFFAAFCLPVFAHPETLVKVKDAEDQLGARVGYI
                     ELDLNSGKILESFRPEERFPMMSTFKVLLCGAVLSRIDAGQEQLGRRIHYSQNDLVEYS
                     PVTEKHLTDGMTVRELCSAAITMSDNTAANLLLTTIGGPKELTAFLHNMGDHVTRLDRW
                     EPELNEAIPNDERDTTMPVAMATTLRKLLTGELLTLASRQQLIDWMEADKVAGPLLRSA
                     LPAGWFIADKSGAGERGSRGIIAALGPDGKPSRIVVIYTTGSQATMDERNRQIAEIGAS
                     LIKHW"
     primer_bind     5323..5342
                     /label=Amp-R
                     /note="Ampicillin resistance gene, reverse primer"
     promoter        complement(5561..5665)
                     /gene="bla"
                     /label=AmpR promoter
     primer_bind     complement(5749..5768)
                     /label=pRS-marker
                     /note="pRS vectors, use to sequence yeast selectable
                     marker"
     enhancer        5940..6319
                     /label=CMV enhancer
                     /note="human cytomegalovirus immediate early enhancer"
     promoter        6321..6519
                     /label=CMV promoter
                     /note="human cytomegalovirus (CMV) immediate early
                     promoter"
     LTR             6537..6717
                     /label=5' LTR (truncated)
                     /note="truncated 5' long terminal repeat (LTR) from HIV-1"
     misc_feature    6764..6889
                     /label=HIV-1 Psi
                     /note="packaging signal of human immunodeficiency virus
                     type 1"
     misc_feature    7388..7621
                     /label=RRE
                     /note="The Rev response element (RRE) of HIV-1 allows for
                     Rev-dependent mRNA export from the nucleus to the
                     cytoplasm."
     CDS             7806..7850
                     /codon_start=1
                     /product="antigenic peptide corresponding to amino acids
                     655 to 669 of the HIV envelope protein gp41 (Lutje Hulsik
                     et al., 2013)"
                     /label=gp41 peptide
                     /note="recognized by the 2H10 single-chain llama nanobody"
                     /translation="KNEQELLELDKWASL"
     misc_feature    8148..8265
                     /label=cPPT/CTS
                     /note="central polypurine tract and central termination
                     sequence of HIV-1"
ORIGIN
        1 gggcccgctc tagagatccg acgcgccatc tctaggcccg cgccggcccc ctcgcacaga
       61 cttgtgggag aagctcggct actcccctgc cccggttaat ttgcatataa tatttcctag
      121 taactataga ggcttaatgt gcgataaaag acagataatc tgttcttttt aatactagct
      181 acattttaca tgataggctt ggatttctat aacttcgtat agcatacatt atacgaagtt
      241 ataaacagca caaaaggaaa ctcaccctaa ctgtaaagta attgtgtgtt ttgagactat
      301 aagtatccct tggagaacca ccttgttggg tcttcggagg acagtactcg ttttagagct
      361 agaaatagca agttaaaata aggctagtcc gttatcaact tgaaaaagtg gcaccgagtc
      421 ggtgcttttt ttctcgagta ctaggatcca ttaggcggcc gcgtggataa ccgtattacc
      481 gccatgcatt agttattaat agtaatcaat tacggggtca ttagttcata gcccatatat
      541 ggagttccgc gttacataac ttacggtaaa tggcccgcct ggctgaccgc ccaacgaccc
      601 ccgcccattg acgtcaataa tgacgtatgt tcccatagta acgccaatag ggactttcca
      661 ttgacgtcaa tgggtggagt atttacggta aactgcccac ttggcagtac atcaagtgta
      721 tcatatgcca agtacgcccc ctattgacgt caatgacggt aaatggcccg cctggcatta
      781 tgcccagtac atgaccttat gggactttcc tacttggcag tacatctacg tattagtcat
      841 cgctattacc atggtgatgc ggttttggca gtacatcaat gggcgtggat agcggtttga
      901 ctcacgggga tttccaagtc tccaccccat tgacgtcaat gggagtttgt tttggcacca
      961 aaatcaacgg gactttccaa aatgtcgtaa caactccgcc ccattgacgc aaatgggcgg
     1021 taggcgtgta cggtgggagg tctatataag cagagctggt ttagtgaacc gtcagatccg
     1081 ctagcccacc atgaccgagt acaagcccac ggtgcgcctc gccacccgcg acgacgtccc
     1141 ccgggccgta cgcaccctcg ccgccgcgtt cgccgactac cccgccacgc gccacaccgt
     1201 cgacccggac cgccacatcg agcgggtcac cgagctgcaa gaactcttcc tcacgcgcgt
     1261 cgggctcgac atcggcaagg tgtgggtcgc ggacgacggc gccgcggtgg cggtctggac
     1321 cacgccggag agcgtcgaag cgggggcggt gttcgccgag atcggcccgc gcatggccga
     1381 gttgagcggt tcccggctgg ccgcgcagca acagatggaa ggcctcctgg cgccgcaccg
     1441 gcccaaggag cccgcgtggt tcctggccac cgtcggcgtc tcgcccgacc accagggcaa
     1501 gggtctgggc agcgccgtcg tgctccccgg agtggaggcg gccgagcgcg ccggggtgcc
     1561 cgccttcctg gagacctccg cgccccgcaa cctccccttc tacgagcggc tcggcttcac
     1621 cgtcaccgcc gacgtcgagg tgcccgaagg accgcgcacc tggtgcatga cccgcaagcc
     1681 cggtgccgga tcgggagagg gcagaggaag tctgctaaca tgcggtgacg tcgaggagaa
     1741 tcctggccca ccggtcgcca ccatggtgag caagggcgag gaggataaca tggccatcat
     1801 caaggagttc atgcgcttca aggtgcacat ggagggctcc gtgaacggcc acgagttcga
     1861 gatcgagggc gagggcgagg gccgccccta cgagggcacc cagaccgcca agctgaaggt
     1921 gaccaagggt ggccccctgc ccttcgcctg ggacatcctg tcccctcagt tcatgtacgg
     1981 ctccaaggcc tacgtgaagc accccgccga catccccgac tacttgaagc tgtccttccc
     2041 cgagggcttc aagtgggagc gcgtgatgaa cttcgaggac ggcggcgtgg tgaccgtgac
     2101 ccaggactcc tccctgcagg acggcgagtt catctacaag gtgaagctgc gcggcaccaa
     2161 cttcccctcc gacggccccg taatgcagaa gaagaccatg ggctgggagg cctcctccga
     2221 gcggatgtac cccgaggacg gcgccctgaa gggcgagatc aagcagaggc tgaagctgaa
     2281 ggacggcggc cactacgacg ctgaggtcaa gaccacctac aaggccaaga agcccgtgca
     2341 gctgcccggc gcctacaacg tcaacatcaa gttggacatc acctcccaca acgaggacta
     2401 caccatcgtg gaacagtacg aacgcgccga gggccgccac tccaccggcg gcatggacga
     2461 gctgtacaag taagaattcg tcgagggacc taataacttc gtatagcata cattatacga
     2521 agttatacat gtttaagggt tccggttcca ctaggtacaa ttcgatatca agcttatcga
     2581 taatcaacct ctggattaca aaatttgtga aagattgact ggtattctta actatgttgc
     2641 tccttttacg ctatgtggat acgctgcttt aatgcctttg tatcatgcta ttgcttcccg
     2701 tatggctttc attttctcct ccttgtataa atcctggttg ctgtctcttt atgaggagtt
     2761 gtggcccgtt gtcaggcaac gtggcgtggt gtgcactgtg tttgctgacg caacccccac
     2821 tggttggggc attgccacca cctgtcagct cctttccggg actttcgctt tccccctccc
     2881 tattgccacg gcggaactca tcgccgcctg ccttgcccgc tgctggacag gggctcggct
     2941 gttgggcact gacaattccg tggtgttgtc ggggaaatca tcgtcctttc cttggctgct
     3001 cgcctgtgtt gccacctgga ttctgcgcgg gacgtccttc tgctacgtcc cttcggccct
     3061 caatccagcg gaccttcctt cccgcggcct gctgccggct ctgcggcctc ttccgcgtct
     3121 tcgccttcgc cctcagacga gtcggatctc cctttgggcc gcctccccgc atcgataccg
     3181 tcgacctcga tcgagaccta gaaaaacatg gagcaatcac aagtagcaat acagcagcta
     3241 ccaatgctga ttgtgcctgg ctagaagcac aagaggagga ggaggtgggt tttccagtca
     3301 cacctcaggt acctttaaga ccaatgactt acaaggcagc tgtagatctt agccactttt
     3361 taaaagaaaa ggggggactg gaagggctaa ttcactccca acgaagacaa gatatccttg
     3421 atctgtggat ctaccacaca caaggctact tccctgattg gcagaactac acaccagggc
     3481 cagggatcag atatccactg acctttggat ggtgctacaa gctagtacca gttgagcaag
     3541 agaaggtaga agaagccaat gaaggagaga acacccgctt gttacaccct gtgagcctgc
     3601 atgggatgga tgacccggag agagaagtat tagagtggag gtttgacagc cgcctagcat
     3661 ttcatcacat ggcccgagag ctgcatccgg actgtactgg gtctctctgg ttagaccaga
     3721 tctgagcctg ggagctctct ggctaactag ggaacccact gcttaagcct caataaagct
     3781 tgccttgagt gcttcaagta gtgtgtgccc gtctgttgtg tgactctggt aactagagat
     3841 ccctcagacc cttttagtca gtgtggaaaa tctctagcag catgtgagca aaaggccagc
     3901 aaaaggccag gaaccgtaaa aaggccgcgt tgctggcgtt tttccatagg ctccgccccc
     3961 ctgacgagca tcacaaaaat cgacgctcaa gtcagaggtg gcgaaacccg acaggactat
     4021 aaagatacca ggcgtttccc cctggaagct ccctcgtgcg ctctcctgtt ccgaccctgc
     4081 cgcttaccgg atacctgtcc gcctttctcc cttcgggaag cgtggcgctt tctcatagct
     4141 cacgctgtag gtatctcagt tcggtgtagg tcgttcgctc caagctgggc tgtgtgcacg
     4201 aaccccccgt tcagcccgac cgctgcgcct tatccggtaa ctatcgtctt gagtccaacc
     4261 cggtaagaca cgacttatcg ccactggcag cagccactgg taacaggatt agcagagcga
     4321 ggtatgtagg cggtgctaca gagttcttga agtggtggcc taactacggc tacactagaa
     4381 gaacagtatt tggtatctgc gctctgctga agccagttac cttcggaaaa agagttggta
     4441 gctcttgatc cggcaaacaa accaccgctg gtagcggtgg tttttttgtt tgcaagcagc
     4501 agattacgcg cagaaaaaaa ggatctcaag aagatccttt gatcttttct acggggtctg
     4561 acgctcagtg gaacgaaaac tcacgttaag ggattttggt catgagatta tcaaaaagga
     4621 tcttcaccta gatcctttta aattaaaaat gaagttttaa atcaatctaa agtatatatg
     4681 agtaaacttg gtctgacagt taccaatgct taatcagtga ggcacctatc tcagcgatct
     4741 gtctatttcg ttcatccata gttgcctgac tccccgtcgt gtagataact acgatacggg
     4801 agggcttacc atctggcccc agtgctgcaa tgataccgcg agacccacgc tcaccggctc
     4861 cagatttatc agcaataaac cagccagccg gaagggccga gcgcagaagt ggtcctgcaa
     4921 ctttatccgc ctccatccag tctattaatt gttgccggga agctagagta agtagttcgc
     4981 cagttaatag tttgcgcaac gttgttgcca ttgctacagg catcgtggtg tcacgctcgt
     5041 cgtttggtat ggcttcattc agctccggtt cccaacgatc aaggcgagtt acatgatccc
     5101 ccatgttgtg caaaaaagcg gttagctcct tcggtcctcc gatcgttgtc agaagtaagt
     5161 tggccgcagt gttatcactc atggttatgg cagcactgca taattctctt actgtcatgc
     5221 catccgtaag atgcttttct gtgactggtg agtactcaac caagtcattc tgagaatagt
     5281 gtatgcggcg accgagttgc tcttgcccgg cgtcaatacg ggataatacc gcgccacata
     5341 gcagaacttt aaaagtgctc atcattggaa aacgttcttc ggggcgaaaa ctctcaagga
     5401 tcttaccgct gttgagatcc agttcgatgt aacccactcg tgcacccaac tgatcttcag
     5461 catcttttac tttcaccagc gtttctgggt gagcaaaaac aggaaggcaa aatgccgcaa
     5521 aaaagggaat aagggcgaca cggaaatgtt gaatactcat actcttcctt tttcaatatt
     5581 attgaagcat ttatcagggt tattgtctca tgagcggata catatttgaa tgtatttaga
     5641 aaaataaaca aataggggtt ccgcgcacat ttccccgaaa agtgccacct gacgcttaag
     5701 cggtcgacgg atcgggagat ctcccgatcc cctatggtgc actctcagta caatctgctc
     5761 tgatgccgca tagttaagcc agtatctgct ccctgcttgt gtgttggagg tcgctgagta
     5821 gtgcgcgagc aaaatttaag ctacaacaag gcaaggcttg accgacaatt gcatgaagaa
     5881 tctgcttagg gttaggcgtt ttgcgctgct tcgcgatgta cgggccagat atacgcgttg
     5941 acattgatta ttgactagtt attaatagta atcaattacg gggtcattag ttcatagccc
     6001 atatatggag ttccgcgtta cataacttac ggtaaatggc ccgcctggct gaccgcccaa
     6061 cgacccccgc ccattgacgt caataatgac gtatgttccc atagtaacgc caatagggac
     6121 tttccattga cgtcaatggg tggagtattt acggtaaact gcccacttgg cagtacatca
     6181 agtgtatcat atgccaagta cgccccctat tgacgtcaat gacggtaaat ggcccgcctg
     6241 gcattatgcc cagtacatga ccttatggga ctttcctact tggcagtaca tctacgtatt
     6301 agtcatcgct attaccatgg tgatgcggtt ttggcagtac atcaatgggc gtggatagcg
     6361 gtttgactca cggggatttc caagtctcca ccccattgac gtcaatggga gtttgttttg
     6421 gcaccaaaat caacgggact ttccaaaatg tcgtaacaac tccgccccat tgacgcaaat
     6481 gggcggtagg cgtgtacggt gggaggtcta tataagcagc gcgttttgcc tgtactgggt
     6541 ctctctggtt agaccagatc tgagcctggg agctctctgg ctaactaggg aacccactgc
     6601 ttaagcctca ataaagcttg ccttgagtgc ttcaagtagt gtgtgcccgt ctgttgtgtg
     6661 actctggtaa ctagagatcc ctcagaccct tttagtcagt gtggaaaatc tctagcagtg
     6721 gcgcccgaac agggacttga aagcgaaagg gaaaccagag gagctctctc gacgcaggac
     6781 tcggcttgct gaagcgcgca cggcaagagg cgaggggcgg cgactggtga gtacgccaaa
     6841 aattttgact agcggaggct agaaggagag agatgggtgc gagagcgtca gtattaagcg
     6901 ggggagaatt agatcgcgat gggaaaaaat tcggttaagg ccagggggaa agaaaaaata
     6961 taaattaaaa catatagtat gggcaagcag ggagctagaa cgattcgcag ttaatcctgg
     7021 cctgttagaa acatcagaag gctgtagaca aatactggga cagctacaac catcccttca
     7081 gacaggatca gaagaactta gatcattata taatacagta gcaaccctct attgtgtgca
     7141 tcaaaggata gagataaaag acaccaagga agctttagac aagatagagg aagagcaaaa
     7201 caaaagtaag accaccgcac agcaagcggc cggccgcgct gatcttcaga cctggaggag
     7261 gagatatgag ggacaattgg agaagtgaat tatataaata taaagtagta aaaattgaac
     7321 cattaggagt agcacccacc aaggcaaaga gaagagtggt gcagagagaa aaaagagcag
     7381 tgggaatagg agctttgttc cttgggttct tgggagcagc aggaagcact atgggcgcag
     7441 cgtcaatgac gctgacggta caggccagac aattattgtc tggtatagtg cagcagcaga
     7501 acaatttgct gagggctatt gaggcgcaac agcatctgtt gcaactcaca gtctggggca
     7561 tcaagcagct ccaggcaaga atcctggctg tggaaagata cctaaaggat caacagctcc
     7621 tggggatttg gggttgctct ggaaaactca tttgcaccac tgctgtgcct tggaatgcta
     7681 gttggagtaa taaatctctg gaacagattt ggaatcacac gacctggatg gagtgggaca
     7741 gagaaattaa caattacaca agcttaatac actccttaat tgaagaatcg caaaaccagc
     7801 aagaaaagaa tgaacaagaa ttattggaat tagataaatg ggcaagtttg tggaattggt
     7861 ttaacataac aaattggctg tggtatataa aattattcat aatgatagta ggaggcttgg
     7921 taggtttaag aatagttttt gctgtacttt ctatagtgaa tagagttagg cagggatatt
     7981 caccattatc gtttcagacc cacctcccaa ccccgagggg acccgacagg cccgaaggaa
     8041 tagaagaaga aggtggagag agagacagag acagatccat tcgattagtg aacggatcgg
     8101 cactgcgtgc gccaattctg cagacaaatg gcagtattca tccacaattt taaaagaaaa
     8161 ggggggattg gggggtacag tgcaggggaa agaatagtag acataatagc aacagacata
     8221 caaactaaag aattacaaaa acaaattaca aaaattcaaa attttcgggt ttattacagg
     8281 gacagcagag atccagtttg gttagtacc
//
