[The description below was written by a language model from this plasmid's Addgene catalogue record and the feature table of its GenBank file.]
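Description:
sgRNA1_GAL4UAS-Luciferase reporter is an 8,309 bp lentiviral CRISPR guide-RNA expression plasmid built on the pgRNA-humanized backbone. It is propagated in bacteria through a high-copy ColE1/pUC-type origin with ampicillin resistance (AmpR). The viral portion starts with a CMV enhancer/promoter fused to a truncated HIV-1 5' LTR. This hybrid arrangement drives transcription of the viral genome in packaging cells. It is followed by the Psi packaging signal, the Rev response element for nuclear export of the unspliced genome, and the cPPT/CTS. A WPRE sits downstream of the payload to boost transcript stability and expression. A second truncated LTR, also labelled "5' LTR (truncated)" in the table, lies at the 3' end of the viral cassette.

The payload consists of two units. A U6 promoter transcribes a synthetic guide directed at a GAL4 UAS-luciferase reporter, joined to the Streptococcus pyogenes Cas9 gRNA scaffold. The U6 promoter is listed in the catalogue entry but appears in the feature table only as a mouse U6 primer site. The guide was cloned between BstXI and NotI sites, both of which were retained. Downstream, an internal CMV enhancer/promoter drives puromycin N-acetyltransferase linked through a T2A peptide to mCherry. A single transcript therefore yields separate proteins for drug selection and for red fluorescent marking of transduced or transfected mammalian cells. Two loxP sites flank the region that contains both the sgRNA and the puro-T2A-mCherry cassette, so Cre could in principle excise it, although the record does not describe such a use.

The plasmid supplies the targeting component of a CRISPR-Cas9-based photoactivatable transcription system, recruiting the light-controlled Cas9-based activator to the GAL4 UAS-luciferase reporter. The Cas9 component and the reporter itself are not encoded on this plasmid.
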