Addgene plasmid #64157: sgRNA1_GAL4UAS-Luciferase reporter
Purpose: Photoactivatable transcription system. Lentiviral expression of sgRNA1 to target GAL4UAS-luciferase. Also contains a CMV-puro-t2A-mCherry expression cassette
Depositing lab: Moritoshi Sato. Depositing organization: The University of Tokyo. Publication: CRISPR-Cas9-based Photoactivatable Transcription System. Nihongaki Y, Yamamoto S, Kawano F, Suzuki H, Sato M. Chem Biol. 2015 Feb 19;22(2):169-74. doi: 10.1016/j.chembiol.2014.12.011. Epub 2015 Jan 22. PubMed 25619936.
Backbone
  Vector backbone: pgRNA-humanized
  Backbone manufacturer: Stanley Qi, Addgene plasmid 44248
  Total vector size (bp): 8309
  Vector type: Mammalian Expression, Lentiviral, CRISPR
  Selectable markers: Puromycin
Growth in bacteria
  Bacterial resistance: Ampicillin, 100 μg/mL
  Growth temperature: 37°C
  Growth strain: Stbl3
  Copy number: High Copy
Gene/Insert
  Gene/Insert name: sgRNA1 for GAL4UAS-Luciferase reporter
  gRNA/shRNA sequence: TGGGTCTTCGGAGGACAGTACTC
  Species: Synthetic
  Promoter: U6
  Cloning method: Restriction Enzyme; 5′ cloning site BstX1 (not destroyed); 3′ cloning site NotI (not destroyed)
  Sequencing primers: 5′ AAGGAAACTCACCCTAACTG
Terms and licenses: Academic/Nonprofit Terms; Industry Terms: Not Available to Industry
How to cite: sgRNA1_GAL4UAS-Luciferase reporter was a gift from Moritoshi Sato (Addgene plasmid # 64157 ; http://n2t.net/addgene:64157 ; RRID:Addgene_64157)
