>Addgene plasmid #64157 | sgRNA1_GAL4UAS-Luciferase reporter | addgene partial sequence | sequence record 109144 | mU6-F old 5'-cagcacaaaaggaaactcacc-3'
TAAGTATCCCTTGGAGAACCACCTTGTTGGGTCTTCGGAGGACAGTACTCGTTTTAGAGCTAGAAATAGC
AAGTTAAAATAAGGCTAGTCCGTTATCAACTTGAAAAAGTGGCACCGAGTCGGTGCTTTTTTTCTCGAGT
ACTAGGATCCATTAGGCGGCCGCGTGGATAACCGTATTACCGCCATGCATTAGTTATTAATAGTAATCAA
TTACGGGGTCATTAGTTCATAGCCCATATATGGAGTTCCGCGTTACATAACTTACGGTAAATGGCCCGCC
TGGCTGACCGCCCAACGACCCCCGCCCATTGACGTCAATAATGACGTATGTTCCCATAGTAACGCCAATA
GGGACTTTCCATTGACGTCAATGGGTGGAGTATTTACGGTAAACTGCCCACTTGGCAGTACATCAAGTGT
ATCATATGCCAAGTACGCCCCCTATTGACGTCAATGACGGTAAATGGCCCGCCTGGCATTATGCCCAGTA
CATGACCTTATGGGACTTTCCTACTTGGCAGTACATCTACGTATTAGTCATCGCTATTACCATGGTGATG
CGGTTTTGGCAGTACATCAATGGGCGTGGATAGCGGTTTGACTCACGGGGATTTCCAAGTCTCCACCCCA
TTGACGTCAATGGGAGTTTGTTTTGGCACCAAAATCAACGGGACTTTCCAAAATGTCGTAACAACTCCGC
CCCATTGACGCAAATGGGCGGTAGGCGTGTACGGTGGGAGGTCTATATAAGCAGAGCTGGTTTAGTGAAC
CGTCAGATCCGCTAGCCCACCATGACCGAGTACAAGCCCACGGTGCGCCTCGCCACCCGCGACGACGTCC
