>Addgene plasmid #64157 | sgRNA1_GAL4UAS-Luciferase reporter | addgene partial sequence | sequence record 109489 | mCherry-R 5'-TTGGTCACCTTCAGCTTGG-3'
CCTCGATCTCGAACTCGTGGCCGTTCACGGAGCCCTCCATGTGCACCTTGAAGCGCATGAACTCCTTGAT
GATGGCCATGTTATCCTCCTCGCCCTTGCTCACCATGGTGGCGACCGGTGGGCCAGGATTCTCCTCGACG
TCACCGCATGTTAGCAGACTTCCTCTGCCCTCTCCCGATCCGGCACCGGGCTTGCGGGTCATGCACCAGG
TGCGCGGTCCTTCGGGCACCTCGACGTCGGCGGTGACGGTGAAGCCGAGCCGCTCGTAGAAGGGGAGGTT
GCGGGGCGCGGAGGTCTCCAGGAAGGCGGGCACCCCGGCGCGCTCGGCCGCCTCCACTCCGGGGAGCACG
ACGGCGCTGCCCAGACCCTTGCCCTGGTGGTCGGGCGAGACGCCGACGGTGGCCAGGAACCACGCGGGCT
CCTTGGGCCGGTGCGGCGCCAGGAGGCCTTCCATCTGTTGCTGCGCGGCCAGCCGGGAACCGCTCAACTC
GGCCATGCGCGGGCCGATCTCGGCGAACACCGCCCCCGCTTCGACGCTCTCCGGCGTGGTCCAGACCGCC
ACCGCGGCGCCGTCGTCCGCGACCCACACCTTGCCGATGTCGAGCCCGACGCGCGTGAGGAAGAGTTCTT
GCA
